>Addgene plasmid #45905 | pMP31-1 | addgene full sequence | sequence record 258469 | Addgene NGS Result
CCATTCGCCATTCAGGCTGCGCAACTGTTGGGAAGGGCGATCGGTGCGGGCCTCTTCGCTATTACGCCAG
CTGGCGAAAGGGGGATGTGCTGCAAGGCGATTAAGTTGGGTAACGCCAGGGTTTTCCCAGTCACGACGTT
GTAAAACGACGGCCAGTGCCAAGCTGATCTATACATTGAATCAATATTGGCAATTAGCCATATTAGTCAT
TGGTTATATAGCATAAATCAATATTGGCTATTGGCCATTGCATACGTTGTATCTATATCATAATATGTAC
ATTTATATTGGCTCATGTCCAATATGACCGCCATGTTGACATTGATTATTGACTAGTTATTAATAGTAAT
CAATTACGGGGTCATTAGTTCATAGCCCATATATGGAGTTCCGCGTTACATAACTTACGGTAAATGGCCC
GCCTGGCTGACCGCCCAACGACCCCCGCCCATTGACGTCAATAATGACGTATGTTCCCATAGTAACGCCA
ATAGGGACTTTCCATTGACGTCAATGGGTGGAGTATTTACGGTAAACTGCCCACTTGGCAGTACATCAAG
TGTATCATATGCCAAGTCCGCCCCCTATTGACGTCAATGACGGTAAATGGCCCGCCTGGCATTATGCCCA
GTACATGACCTTACGGGACTTTCCTACTTGGCAGTACATCTACGTATTAGTCATCGCTATTACCATGGTG
ATGCGGTTTTGGCAGTACACCAATGGGCGTGGATAGCGGTTTGACTCACGGGGATTTCCAAGTCTCCACC
CCATTGACGTCAATGGGAGTTTGTTTTGGCACCAAAATCAACGGGACTTTCCAAAATGTCGTAATAACCC
CGCCCCGTTGACGCAAATGGGCGGTAGGCGTGTACGGTGGGAGGTCTATATAAGCAGAGCTCGTTTAGTG
AACCGTCAGAATTGATCTACCATGGACTACAAAGACGATGACGACAAGCTTATGCCGTTTGCTGAAGACA
AGACCTATAAGTATATCTGCCGCAATTTCAGCAATTTTTGCAATGTGGATGTTGTAGAGATTCTGCCTTA
CCTGCCCTGCCTCACAGCAAGAGACCAGGATCGACTGCGGGCCACCTGCACACTCTCAGGGAACCGGGAC
ACCCTCTGGCATCTCTTCAATACCCTTCAGCGGCGGCCCGGCTGGGTGGAGTACTTCATTGCGGCACTGA
GGGGCTGTGAGCTAGTTGATCTCGCGGACGAAGTGGCCTCTGTCTACCAGAGCTACCAGCCTCGGACCTC
GGACCGTCCCCCAGACCCACTGGAGCCACCGTCACTTCCTGCTGAGAGGCCAGGGCCCCCCACACCTGCT
GCGGCCCACAGCATCCCCTACAACAGCTGCAGAGAGAAGGAGCCAAGTTACCCCATGCCTGTCCAGGAGA
CCCAGGCGCCAGAGTCCCCAGGAGAGAATTCAGAGCAAGCCCTGCAGACGCTCAGCCCCAGAGCCATCCC
AAGGAATCCAGATGGTGGCCCCCTGGAGTCCTCCTCTGACCTGGCAGCCCTCAGCCCTCTGACCTCCAGC
GGGCATCAGGAGCAGGACACAGAACTGGGCAGTACCCACACAGCAGGTGCGACCTCCAGCCTCACACCAT
CCCGTGGGCCTGTGTCTCCATCTGTCTCCTTCCAGCCCCTGGCCCGTTCCACCCCCAGGGCAAGCCGCTT
GCCTGGACCCACAGGGTCAGTTGTATCTACTGGCACCTCCTTCTCCTCCTCATCCCCTGGCTTGGCCTCT
GCAGGGGCTGCAGAGGGTAAACAGGGTGCAGAGAGTGACCAGGCCGAGCCTATCATCTGCTCCAGTGGGG
CAGAGGCACCTGCCAACTCTCTGCCCTCCAAAGTGCCTACCACCTTGATGCCTGTGAACACAGTGGCCCT
GAAAGTGCCTGCCAACCCAGCATCTGTCAGCACAGTGCCCTCCAAGTTGCCAACTAGCTCAAAGCCCCCT
GGTGCAGTGCCTTCTAATGCGCTCACCAATCCAGCACCATCCAAATTGCCCATCAACTCAACCCGTGCTG
GCATGGTGCCATCCAAAGTGCCTACTAGCATGGTGCTCACCAAGGTGTCTGCCAGCACAGTCCCCACTGA
CGGGAGCAGCAGAAATGAGGAGACCCCAGCAGCTCCAACACCCGCCGGCGCCACTGGAGGCAGCTCAGCC
TGGCTAGACAGCAGCTCTGAGAATAGGGGCCTTGGGTCGGAGCTGAGTAAGCCTGGCGTGCTGGCATCCC
AGGTAGACAGCCCGTTCTCGGGCTGCTTCGAGGATCTTGCCATCAGTGCCAGCACCTCCTTGGGCATGGG
GCCCTGCCATGGCCCAGAGGAGAATGAGTATAAGTCCGAGGGCACCTTTGGGATCCACGTGGCTGAGAAC
CCCAGCATCCAGCTCCTGGAGGGCAACCCTGGGCCACCTGCGGACCCGGATGGCGGCCCCAGGCCACAAG
CCGACCGGAAGTTCCAGGAGAGGGAGGTGCCATGCCACAGGCCCTCACCTGGGGCTCTGTGGCTCCAGGT
GGCTGTGACAGGGGTGCTGGTAGTCACACTCCTGGTGGTGCTGTACCGGCGGCGTCTGCACTAGAGATCT
GATATCGGTACCAGTCGACTCTAGAGGATCCCGGGTGGCATCCCTGTGACCCCTCCCCAGTGCCTCTCCT
GGCCCTGGAAGTTGCCACTCCAGTGCCCACCAGCCTTGTCCTAATAAAATTAAGTTGCATCATTTTGTCT
GACTAGGTGTCCTTCTATAATATTATGGGGTGGAGGGGGGTGGTATGGAGCAAGGGGCAAGTTGGGAAGA
CAACCTGTAGGGCCTGCGGGGTCTATTGGGAACCAAGCTGGAGTGCAGTGGCACAATCTTGGCTCACTGC
AATCTCCGCCTCCTGGGTTCAAGCGATTCTCCTGCCTCAGCCTCCCGAGTTGTTGGGATTCCAGGCATGC
ATGACCAGGCTCAGCTAATTTTTGTTTTTTTGGTAGAGACGGGGTTTCACCATATTGGCCAGGCTGGTCT
CCAACTCCTAATCTCAGGTGATCTACCCACCTTGGCCTCCCAAATTGCTGGGATTACAGGCGTGAACCAC
TGCTCCCTTCCCTGTCCTTCTGATTTTAAAATAACTATACCAGCAGGAGGACGTCCAGACACAGCATAGG
CTACCTGGCCATGCCCAACCGGTGGGACATTTGAGTTGCTTGCTTGGCACTGTCCTCTCATGCGTTGGGT
CCACTCAGTAGATGCCTGTTGAATTGGGTACGCGGCCAGCTTGGCTGTGGAATGTGTGTCAGTTAGGGTG
TGGAAAGTCCCCAGGCTCCCCAGCAGGCAGAAGTATGCAAAGCATGCATCTCAATTAGTCAGCAACCAGG
TGTGGAAAGTCCCCAGGCTCCCCAGCAGGCAGAAGTATGCAAAGCATGCATCTCAATTAGTCAGCAACCA
TAGTCCCGCCCCTAACTCCGCCCATCCCGCCCCTAACTCCGCCCAGTTCCGCCCATTCTCCGCCCCATGG
CTGACTAATTTTTTTTATTTATGCAGAGGCCGAGGCCGCCTCGGCCTCTGAGCTATTCCAGAAGTAGTGA
GGAGGCTTTTTTGGAGGCCTAGGCTTTTGCAAAAAGCTCCTCGAGGAACTGAAAAACCAGAAAGTTAATT
CCCTATAGTGAGTCGTATTAAATTCGTAATCATGTCATAGCTGTTTCCTGTGTGAAATTGTTATCCGCTC
ACAATTCCACACAACATACGAGCCGGAAGCATAAAGTGTAAAGCCTGGGGTGCCTAATGAGTGAGCTAAC
TCACATTAATTGCGTTGCGCTCACTGCCCGCTTTCCAGTCGGGAAACCTGTCGTGCCAGCTGCATTAATG
AATCGGCCAACGCGCGGGGAGAGGCGGTTTGCGTATTGGGCGCTCTTCCGCTTCCTCGCTCACTGACTCG
CTGCGCTCGGTCGTTCGGCTGCGGCGAGCGGTATCAGCTCACTCAAAGGCGGTAATACGGTTATCCACAG
AATCAGGGGATAACGCAGGAAAGAACATGTGAGCAAAAGGCCAGCAAAAGGCCAGGAACCGTAAAAAGGC
CGCGTTGCTGGCGTTTTTCCATAGGCTCCGCCCCCCTGACGAGCATCACAAAAATCGACGCTCAAGTCAG
AGGTGGCGAAACCCGACAGGACTATAAAGATACCAGGCGTTTCCCCCTGGAAGCTCCCTCGTGCGCTCTC
CTGTTCCGACCCTGCCGCTTACCGGATACCTGTCCGCCTTTCTCCCTTCGGGAAGCGTGGCGCTTTCTCA
TAGCTCACGCTGTAGGTATCTCAGTTCGGTGTAGGTCGTTCGCTCCAAGCTGGGCTGTGTGCACGAACCC
CCCGTTCAGCCCGACCGCTGCGCCTTATCCGGTAACTATCGTCTTGAGTCCAACCCGGTAAGACACGACT
TATCGCCACTGGCAGCAGCCACTGGTAACAGGATTAGCAGAGCGAGGTATGTAGGCGGTGCTACAGAGTT
CTTGAAGTGGTGGCCTAACTACGGCTACACTAGAAGAACAGTATTTGGTATCTGCGCTCTGCTGAAGCCA
GTTACCTTCGGAAAAAGAGTTGGTAGCTCTTGATCCGGCAAACAAACCACCGCTGGTAGCGGTGGTTTTT
TTGTTTGCAAGCAGCAGATTACGCGCAGAAAAAAAGGATCTCAAGAAGATCCTTTGATCTTTTCTACGGG
GTCTGACGCTCAGTGGAACGAAAACTCACGTTAAGGGATTTTGGTCATGAGATTATCAAAAAGGATCTTC
ACCTAGATCCTTTTAAATTAAAAATGAAGTTTTAAATCAATCTAAAGTATATATGAGTAAACTTGGTCTG
ACAGTTACCAATGCTTAATCAGTGAGGCACCTATCTCAGCGATCTGTCTATTTCGTTCATCCATAGTTGC
CTGACTCCCCGTCGTGTAGATAACTACGATACGGGAGGGCTTACCATCTGGCCCCAGTGCTGCAATGATA
CCGCGAGACCCACGCTCACCGGCTCCAGATTTATCAGCAATAAACCAGCCAGCCGGAAGGGCCGAGCGCA
GAAGTGGTCCTGCAACTTTATCCGCCTCCATCCAGTCTATTAATTGTTGCCGGGAAGCTAGAGTAAGTAG
TTCGCCAGTTAATAGTTTGCGCAACGTTGTTGCCATTGCTACAGGCATCGTGGTGTCACGCTCGTCGTTT
GGTATGGCTTCATTCAGCTCCGGTTCCCAACGATCAAGGCGAGTTACATGATCCCCCATGTTGTGCAAAA
AAGCGGTTAGCTCCTTCGGTCCTCCGATCGTTGTCAGAAGTAAGTTGGCCGCAGTGTTATCACTCATGGT
TATGGCAGCACTGCATAATTCTCTTACTGTCATGCCATCCGTAAGATGCTTTTCTGTGACTGGTGAGTAC
TCAACCAAGTCATTCTGAGAATAGTGTATGCGGCGACCGAGTTGCTCTTGCCCGGCGTCAATACGGGATA
ATACCGCGCCACATAGCAGAACTTTAAAAGTGCTCATCATTGGAAAACGTTCTTCGGGGCGAAAACTCTC
AAGGATCTTACCGCTGTTGAGATCCAGTTCGATGTAACCCACTCGTGCACCCAACTGATCTTCAGCATCT
TTTACTTTCACCAGCGTTTCTGGGTGAGCAAAAACAGGAAGGCAAAATGCCGCAAAAAAGGGAATAAGGG
CGACACGGAAATGTTGAATACTCATACTCTTCCTTTTTCAATATTATTGAAGCATTTATCAGGGTTATTG
TCTCATGAGCGGATACATATTTGAATGTATTTAGAAAAATAAACAAATAGGGGTTCCGCGCACATTTCCC
CGAAAAGTGCCACCTG
[124 nt withheld, positions 5827-5950]
C
[91 nt withheld, positions 5952-6042]
A
[49 nt withheld, positions 6044-6092]
CCTTTGACGTTGGAGTCCACGTTCTTT
[37 nt withheld, positions 6120-6156]
ACCCTATCTCGGTCTATTCTTTTGATTTATAAGGGATTTTGCCGATTTCGGCCTATTGGTTAAAAAATGA
GCTGATTTAACAAAAATTTAACGCGAATTTTAACAAAATATTAACGCTTACAATTT
Features (pLannotate 1.2.2; 17 found; start..end, strand, type, name):
      4..158     -  CDS            lacZα (fragment): LacZα fragment of β-galactosidase; lacZ fragment
    318..697     +  enhancer       CMV enhancer: human cytomegalovirus immediate early enhancer
    699..898     +  promoter       CMV promoter: human cytomegalovirus (CMV) immediate early promoter
    934..954     +  CDS            3xFLAG (fragment): three tandem FLAG® epitope tags
    962..2581    +  CDS            MAVS: MAVS_HUMAN - Also known as IPS1, KIAA1271, VISA. Experimental evidence at protein level: Swiss-Prot protein existence level 1. Required for innate immune defense against viruses (PubMed:16125763, PubMed:16127453, PubMed:16153868, PubMed:16177806, PubMed:19631370, PubMed:20451243, PubMed:23087404, PubMed:20127681, PubMed:21170385). Acts downstream of DHX33, DDX58/RIG-I and IFIH1/MDA5, which detect intracellular dsRNA produced during viral replication, to coordinate pathways leading to the activation of NF-kappa-B, IRF3 and IRF7, and to the subsequent induction of antiviral cytokines such as IFN
   2604..2622    -  misc_feature   MCS (fragment): pUC18/19 multiple cloning site
   2623..3245    +  polyA_signal   hGH poly(A) signal: human growth hormone polyadenylation signal
   3274..3603    +  promoter       SV40 promoter: SV40 enhancer and early promoter
   3642..3660    -  promoter       T7 promoter: promoter for bacteriophage T7 RNA polymerase
   3698..3714    -  protein_bind   lac operator: The lac repressor binds to the lac operator to inhibit transcription in E. coli. This inhibition can be relieved by adding lactose or isopropyl-β-D-thiogalactopyranoside (IPTG). lac repressor encoded by lacI
   3722..3752    -  promoter       lac promoter: promoter for the E. coli lac operon
   3767..3788    -  protein_bind   CAP binding site: CAP binding activates transcription in the presence of cAMP. E. coli catabolite activator protein
   3801..3893    -  CDS            lacI (fragment): lac repressor; lacI; The lac repressor binds to the lac operator to inhibit transcription in E. coli. This inhibition can be relieved by adding lactose or isopropyl-β-D-thiogalactopyranoside (IPTG).
   4076..4664    -  rep_origin     ori: high-copy-number ColE1/pMB1/pBR322/pUC origin of replication
   4835..5695    -  CDS            AmpR: β-lactamase; bla; confers resistance to ampicillin, carbenicillin, and related antibiotics
   5696..5800    -  promoter       AmpR promoter: bla
   5827..6255    +  rep_origin     f1 ori (sequence partly withheld): f1 bacteriophage origin of replication; arrow indicates direction of (+) strand synthesis
