[The description below was written by a language model from this plasmid's Addgene catalogue record and pLannotate feature annotations shown in this document.]
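Description:
pMP31-1 is a mammalian expression plasmid built on the commercial pFLAG-CMV2 backbone and carrying the human mitochondrial antiviral signaling protein (MAVS, also known as IPS-1, CARDIF or VISA). It is maintained in E. coli through a high-copy ColE1/pUC-type origin and selected with ampicillin via the β-lactamase gene. An f1 origin is also present, which in principle allows single-stranded DNA production. The sequenced construct is about 6.3 kb, consistent with a roughly 4.7 kb backbone plus a 1.6 kb insert. No mammalian drug-selection marker appears in the feature table, so the plasmid is suited to transient transfection. The annotated SV40 enhancer/early promoter region is not followed by any annotated coding sequence. The remaining lac promoter/operator, lacZα, lacI and T7 promoter annotations are backbone remnants with no apparent role in the payload.

The expression cassette consists of the human cytomegalovirus immediate-early enhancer and promoter, a short FLAG epitope sequence supplied by the backbone (the annotation software matched it as a fragment of a 3xFLAG element, consistent with the FLAG tag listed in the record), the MAVS open reading frame cloned between HindIII and BglII sites, and the human growth hormone polyadenylation signal. This yields N-terminally FLAG-tagged MAVS, which can be detected or immunoprecipitated with anti-FLAG antibodies.

MAVS is the adaptor acting downstream of the RNA sensors RIG-I and MDA5, relaying signals that activate NF-κB, IRF3 and IRF7 and induce antiviral cytokines such as interferon. The associated publication concerns primate evolution of escape from hepaciviral antagonism. The plasmid therefore probably served as the human MAVS expression construct in that work, although the record does not describe specific experiments.
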