Addgene plasmid #45905: pMP31-1
Depositing lab: Harmit Malik. Depositing organization: Fred Hutchinson Cancer Center. Publication: Convergent evolution of escape from hepaciviral antagonism in primates. Patel MR, Loo YM, Horner SM, Gale M Jr, Malik HS. PLoS Biol. 2012;10(3):e1001282. doi: 10.1371/journal.pbio.1001282. Epub 2012 Mar 13. PubMed 22427742.
Backbone
  Vector backbone: pFLAG-CMV2
  Backbone manufacturer: Sigma
  Backbone size w/o insert (bp): 4700
  Vector type: Mammalian Expression
Growth in bacteria
  Bacterial resistance: Ampicillin, 100 μg/mL
  Growth temperature: 37°C
  Growth strain: DH5alpha
  Copy number: Unknown
Gene/Insert
  Gene/Insert name: mitochondrial antiviral signaling protein (alt name: MAVS)
  Species: H. sapiens (human)
  Insert size (bp): 1620
  GenBank ID: 57506
  Entrez Gene: MAVS (a.k.a. CARDIF, IPS-1, IPS1, VISA)
  Promoter: CMV
  Tag / fusion protein: FLAG (N terminal on backbone)
  Cloning method: Restriction Enzyme; 5′ cloning site HindIII (not destroyed); 3′ cloning site BglII (not destroyed)
  Sequencing primers: 5′ CMV-F
Terms and licenses: Academic/Nonprofit Terms; Industry Terms: Not Available to Industry
How to cite: pMP31-1 was a gift from Harmit Malik (Addgene plasmid # 45905 ; http://n2t.net/addgene:45905 ; RRID:Addgene_45905)
