>Addgene plasmid #45905 | pMP31-1 | addgene partial sequence | sequence record 68703 | CMV-F 5'-CGCAAATGGGCGGTAGGCGTG-3'
AGCAGAGCTCGTTTAGTGAACCGTCAGAATTGATCTACCATGGACTACAAAGACGATGACGACAAGCTTA
TGCCGTTTGCTGAAGACAAGACCTATAAGTATATCTGCCGCAATTTCAGCAATTTTTGCAATGTGGATGT
TGTAGAGATTCTGCCTTACCTGCCCTGCCTCACAGCAAGAGACCAGGATCGACTGCGGGCCACCTGCACA
CTCTCAGGGAACCGGGACACCCTCTGGCATCTCTTCAATACCCTTCAGCGGCGGCCCGGCTGGGTGGAGT
ACTTCATTGCGGCACTGAGGGGCTGTGAGCTAGTTGATCTCGCGGACGAAGTGGCCTCTGTCTACCAGAG
CTACCAGCCTCGGACCTCGGACCGTCCCCCAGACCCACTGGAGCCACCGTCACTTCCTGCTGAGAGGCCA
GGGCCCCCCACACCTGCTGCGGCCCACAGCATCCCCTACAACAGCTGCAGAGAGAAGGAGCCAAGTTACC
CCATGCCTGTCCAGGAGACCCAGGCGCCAGAGTCCCCAGGAGAGAATTCAGAGCAAGCCCTGCAGACGCT
CAGCCCCAGAGCCATCCCAAGGAATCCAGATGGTGGCCCCCTGGAGTCCTCCTCTGACCTGGCAGCCCTC
AGCCCTCTGACCTCCAGCGGGCATCAGGAGCAGGACACAGAACTGGGCAGTACCCACACAGCAGGTGCGA
CCTCCAGCCTCACACCATCCCGTGGGCCTGTGTCTCCATCTGTCTCCTTCCAGCCCCTGGCCCGTTCCAC
CCCCAGGGCAAGCCGCTTGCCTGGACCCACAGGGTCAGTTGTATCTACTGGCACCTCCTTCTCCTCCTCA
TCCCCTGGCTTGGCCTCTGCAGGGGCTGCAGAGGGTAAACAGGGTGCAGAGAGTGACCAGGCCGAGCCTA
TCATCTGCTCCAGTGGGGCAGAGGCACCTGCCAACTCTCTGCCCTCCAAAGTGCCTACCACCTTGATGCC
TGTGAACACAGTGGCCCTGAAAGTGC
