>Addgene plasmid #45905 | pMP31-1 | addgene partial sequence | sequence record 68968 | hGH-pA-R 5'-CCAGCTTGGTTCCCAATAGA-3'
TGTCTTCCCAACTTGCCCCTTGCTCCATACCACCCCCCTCCACCCCATAATATTATAGAAGGACACCTAG
TCAGACAAAATGATGCAACTTAATTTTATTAGGACAAGGCTGGTGGGCACTGGAGTGGCAACTTCCAGGG
CCAGGAGAGGCACTGGGGAGGGGTCACAGGGATGCCACCCGGGATCCTCTAGAGTCGACTGGTACCGATA
TCAGATCTCTAGTGCAGACGCCGCCGGTACAGCACCACCAGGAGTGTGACTACCAGCACCCCTGTCACAG
CCACCTGGAGCCACAGAGCCCCAGGTGAGGGCCTGTGGCATGGCACCTCCCTCTCCTGGAACTTCCGGTC
GGCTTGTGGCCTGGGGCCGCCATCCGGGTCCGCAGGTGGCCCAGGGTTGCCCTCCAGGAGCTGGATGCTG
GGGTTCTCAGCCACGTGGATCCCAAAGGTGCCCTCGGACTTATACTCATTCTCCTCTGGGCCATGGCAGG
GCCCCATGCCCAAGGAGGTGCTGGCACTGATGGCAAGATCCTCGAAGCAGCCCGAGAACGGGCTGTCTAC
CTGGGATGCCAGCACGCCAGGCTTACTCAGCTCCGACCCAAGGCCCCTATTCTCAGAGCTGCTGTCTAGC
CAGGCTGAGCTGCCTCCAGTGGCGCCGGCGGGTGTTGGAGCTGCTGGGGTCTCCTCATTTCTGCTGCTCC
CGTCAGTGGGGACTGTGCTGGCAGACACCTTGGTGAGCACCATGCTAGTAGGCACTTTGGATGGCACCAT
GCCAGCACGGGTTGAGTTGATGGGCAATTTGGATGGTGCTGGATTGGTGAGCGCATTAGAAGGCACTGCA
CCAGGGGGCTTTGAGCTAGTTGGCAACTTGGAGGGCACTGTGCTGACAGATGCTGGGTTGGCAGGCACTT
TCAGGGCCACTGTGTTCACAGGCATCAAGGTGGTAGGCACTTTGGAGGGCAGAGAGTTGGCAGGT
